>Addgene plasmid #78245 | pDHJS4 BS- | depositor partial sequence | sequence record 146122 | attB insert
GATCGCGCGGTGCGGGTGCCAGGGCGTGCCCTTGGGCTCCCCGGGCGCGTACTG
