>Addgene plasmid #78245 | pDHJS4 BS- | depositor partial sequence | sequence record 146123 | attP insert
CGCACACAATTGATGACTTGATCTAGAGTAGTGCCCCAACTGGGGTAACCTTTGAGTTCTCTCAGTTGGG
GGCGTAGG
