>Addgene plasmid #78245 | pDHJS4 BS- | addgene partial sequence | sequence record 148955 | F1ori-F 5'-GTGGACTCTTGTTCCAAACTGG-3'
TTCTTTTGATTTATAAGGGATTTTGCCGATTTCGGCCTATTGGTTAAAAAATGAGCTGATTTAACAAAAA
TTTAACGCGAATTTTAACAAAATATTAACGCTTACAATTTCCATTCGCCATTCAGGCTGCGCAACTGTTG
GGAAGGGCGATCGGTGCGGGCCTCTTCGCTATTACGCCAGCTGGCGAAAGGGGGATGTGCTGCAAGGCGA
TTAAGTTGGGTAACGCCAGGGTTTTCCCAGTCACGACGTTGTAAAACGACGGCCAGTGAATTGTAATACG
ACTCACTATAGGGCGAATTGGGTACCGGGCCCCCCCTCGAGGTCGACGGTATCGATAAGCTAGATCGCGC
GGTGCGGGTGCCAGGGCGTGCCCTTGGGCTCCCCGGGCGCGTACTGAATTCAGGACCTTGAACGCGAGGT
GCGCGGCTGTCAGGATTACGCGTGATTATCTGGCCCGGGGCTATATGCGTTGATGCAATTTCTATGCGCA
CCCGTTCTCGGAGCACTGTCCGACCGCTTTGGCCGCCGCCCAGTCCTGCTCGCTTCGCTACTTGGAGCCA
CTATCGACTACGCGATCATGGCGACCACACCCGTCCTGTGGATCCTCTACGCCGGACGCATCGTGGCCGG
CATCACCGGCGCCACAGGTGCGGTTGCTGGCGCCTATATCGCCGACATCACCGATGGGGAAGATCGGGCT
CGCCACTTCGGCGGCCGCATCCGAGCCATTGGAAGATTAGGTTCTGCATGCGCACACAATTGATGACTTG
ATCTAGAGTAGTGCCCCAACTGGGGTAACCTTTGAGTTCTCTCAGTTGGGGGCGTAGGTGAGCTCCAGCT
TTTGTTCCCTTTAGTGAGGGTTAATTTCGAGCTTGGCGTAATCATGGTCATAGCTGTTTCCTGTGTGAAA
TTGTTATCCGCTCACAATTCCACACAACATACGAGCCGGAAGCATAAAGTGTAAAGCCTGGGGTGCCTAA
TGAGTGAGCTAACTCACATTAATTGCGTTGCGCTCACTGCCCGCTTTCCAGTCGGGAAACCTGTCGTGCC
AGCTGCATTAATGAATCGGCCAAC
