>Addgene plasmid #78245 | pDHJS4 BS- | addgene partial sequence | sequence record 148956 | L4440 5'-AGCGAGTCAGTGAGCGAG-3'
AACCGCCTCTCCCCGCGCGTTGGCCGATTCATTAATGCAGCTGGCACGACAGGTTTCCCGACTGGAAAGC
GGGCAGTGAGCGCAACGCAATTAATGTGAGTTAGCTCACTCATTAGGCACCCCAGGCTTTACACTTTATG
CTTCCGGCTCGTATGTTGTGTGGAATTGTGAGCGGATAACAATTTCACACAGGAAACAGCTATGACCATG
ATTACGCCAAGCTCGAAATTAACCCTCACTAAAGGGAACAAAAGCTGGAGCTCACCTACGCCCCCAACTG
AGAGAACTCAAAGGTTACCCCAGTTGGGGCACTACTCTAGATCAAGTCATCAATTGTGTGCGCATGCAGA
ACCTAATCTTCCAATGGCTCGGATGCGGCCGCCGAAGTGGCGAGCCCGATCTTCCCCATCGGTGATGTCG
GCGATATAGGCGCCAGCAACCGCACCTGTGGCGCCGGTGATGCCGGCCACGATGCGTCCGGCGTAGAGGA
TCCACAGGACGGGTGTGGTCGCCATGATCGCGTAGTCGATAGTGGCTCCAAGTAGCGAAGCGAGCAGGAC
TGGGCGGCGGCCAAAGCGGTCGGACAGTGCTCCGAGAACGGGTGCGCATAGAAATTGCATCAACGCATAT
AGCCCCGGGCCAGATAATCACGCGTAATCCTGACAGCCGCGCACCTCGCGTTCAAGGTCCTGAATTCAGT
ACGCGCCCGGGGAGCCCAAGGGCACGCCCTGGCACCCGCACCGCGCGATCTAGCTTATCGATACCGTCGA
CCTCGAGGGGGGGCCCGGTACCCAATTCGCCCTATAGTGAGTCGTATTACAATTCACTGGCCGTCGTTTT
ACAACGTCGTGACTGGGAAAACCCTGGCGTTACCCAACTTAATCGCCTTGCAGCACATCCCCCTTTCGCC
AGCTGGCGTAATAGCGAAGAGGCCCGCACCGATCGCCCTTCCCAACAGTTGCGCAGCCTGAATGGCGAAT
GGAAATTGTAAGCGTTAATATTTTGTTAAAATTCGCGTTAAATTTTTGTTAAATCAGCTCATTTTTTAAC
CAATAGGCCGAAATCGGCAAAATCCCTT
