[The description below was written by a language model from this plasmid's Addgene catalogue record.]
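Description:
pDHJS4 BS- is a small, high-copy bacterial plasmid built as a DNA substrate source rather than an expression vector. It is one of four plasmids that together are used to assemble the quadruple Holliday junction substrate (QHJS), a migratable four-way junction molecule for in vitro biochemical work. It derives from the pDHJS3 BS- backbone (about 3.4 kb), is propagated in E. coli, and is selected with ampicillin. The record notes that a helper phage or helper phagemid is needed to produce single-stranded DNA from it. This implies that the plasmid behaves as a phagemid carrying a filamentous phage origin, although no feature table is provided to confirm the origin or its orientation. The "BS-" in the name may refer to the parental phagemid or the strand that gets packaged, but the record does not explain it.

The defining modification is the replacement of the two loxP sites of the parent plasmid with a 48 bp attB site and a 75 bp attP site, each inserted by restriction cloning at a separate position. attB and attP are the bacterial and phage attachment sites recognised by a site-specific integrase, so the change swaps Cre-mediated recombination for an integrase-driven reaction that is typically directional. The record does not state which integrase system the sites belong to. There is no promoter-driven gene, tag or reporter listed as payload. In practice, single strands prepared from this plasmid and its three partners would presumably be annealed and combined to generate junction-containing substrates, suited to studying branch migration and the enzymes that process or dissolve Holliday junctions. The exact assembly scheme is not given in the catalogue fields.
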