Addgene plasmid #78245: pDHJS4 BS-
Purpose: One of four plasmids needed to create the quadruple Holliday junction substrate (QHJS).
Depositing lab: Tao-shih Hsieh. Depositing organization: Duke University. Publication: Improved methods for creating migratable Holliday junction substrates. Chen SH, Plank JL, Willcox S, Griffith JD, Hsieh TS. Nucleic Acids Res. 2013 Mar 1;41(5):e60. doi: 10.1093/nar/gks1343. Epub 2012 Dec 28. PubMed 23275569.
Backbone
  Vector backbone: pDHJS3 BS-
  Backbone manufacturer: Addgene #78239
  Backbone size w/o insert (bp): 3360
  Modifications to backbone: inserted attB and attP in place of two loxP sites
Growth in bacteria
  Bacterial resistance: Ampicillin, 100 μg/mL
  Growth temperature: 37°C
  Growth strain: DH5alpha
  Growth instructions: This plasmid requires a helper phagemid to make single stranded DNA. Suggested helper phaemids: M13K07 (available from NEB) or pM13g (available from Andrew Bradbury at Los Alamos National Laboratory- PMID: 17088290). If using M13K07 helper phagemid, transform plasmid DNA in XL2 MRF'. If using pM13g helper phagemid, transform plasmid DNA in DH5alpha.
  Copy number: High Copy
Gene/Insert 1
  Gene/Insert name: attB
  Insert size (bp): 48
  Cloning method: Restriction Enzyme; 5′ cloning site BglII (destroyed during cloning); 3′ cloning site EcoRI (not destroyed)
  Sequencing primers: 5′ none
Gene/Insert 2
  Gene/Insert name: attP
  Insert size (bp): 75
  Cloning method: Restriction Enzyme; 5′ cloning site SphI (not destroyed); 3′ cloning site NdeI (destroyed during cloning)
  Sequencing primers: 5′ none
Terms and licenses: Academic/Nonprofit Terms; Industry Terms: Not Available to Industry
How to cite: pDHJS4 BS- was a gift from Tao-shih Hsieh (Addgene plasmid # 78245 ; http://n2t.net/addgene:78245 ; RRID:Addgene_78245)
